>Addgene plasmid #40863 | pcDNA3 tdAPX W41F | depositor full sequence | sequence record 54079 | full sequence
GACGGATCGGGAGATCTCCCGATCCCCTATGGTCGACTCTCAGTACAATCTGCTCTGATGCCGCATAGTT
AAGCCAGTATCTGCTCCCTGCTTGTGTGTTGGAGGTCGCTGAGTAGTGCGCGAGCAAAATTTAAGCTACA
ACAAGGCAAGGCTTGACCGACAATTGCATGAAGAATCTGCTTAGGGTTAGGCGTTTTGCGCTGCTTCGCG
ATGTACGGGCCAGATATACGCGTTGACATTGATTATTGACTAGTTATTAATAGTAATCAATTACGGGGTC
ATTAGTTCATAGCCCATATATGGAGTTCCGCGTTACATAACTTACGGTAAATGGCCCGCCTGGCTGACCG
CCCAACGACCCCCGCCCATTGACGTCAATAATGACGTATGTTCCCATAGTAACGCCAATAGGGACTTTCC
ATTGACGTCAATGGGTGGACTATTTACGGTAAACTGCCCACTTGGCAGTACATCAAGTGTATCATATGCC
AAGTACGCCCCCTATTGACGTCAATGACGGTAAATGGCCCGCCTGGCATTATGCCCAGTACATGACCTTA
TGGGACTTTCCTACTTGGCAGTACATCTACGTATTAGTCATCGCTATTACCATGGTGATGCGGTTTTGGC
AGTACATCAATGGGCGTGGATAGCGGTTTGACTCACGGGGATTTCCAAGTCTCCACCCCATTGACGTCAA
TGGGAGTTTGTTTTGGCACCAAAATCAACGGGACTTTCCAAAATGTCGTAACAACTCCGCCCCATTGACG
CAAATGGGCGGTAGGCGTGTACGGTGGGAGGTCTATATAAGCAGAGCTCTCTGGCTAACTAGAGAACCCA
CTGCTTACTGGCTTATCGAAATTAATACGACTCACTATAGGGAGACCCAAGCTTGCGGCCGCCACCATGG
GCAAGAGCTATCCCACCGTTAGTCCCGATTACCAGAAGGCCATTGAAAAGGCTAAGAGGAAGCTCAGAGG
TTTTATCGCTGAGAAGAAATGCGCTCCTCTAATTCTCCGTTTGGCATTCCACTCTGCTGGTACTTTTGAT
TCCAAGACAAAGACTGGTGGTCCTTTCGGAACAATTAAGCACCAAGCTGAGCTTGCTCATGGTGCTAACA
ACGGTCTTGATATCGCGGTTAGGCTGTTGGAGCCTATTAAGGAGCAATTCCCTATTGTGAGCTATGCTGA
TTTCTACCAGTTGGCTGGTGTTGTTGCTGTTGAGATTACCGGTGGACCTGAAGTTCCTTTCCACCCTGGT
AGGGAGGACAAGCCTGAGCCACCACCTGAGGGTCGCTTGCCTGATGCCACTAAGGGTTCTGACCATTTGA
GGGATGTGTTTGGAAAGGCTATGGGGCTTAGTGATCAGGACATTGTTGCTCTATCTGGTGGTCACACCAT
TGGAGCTGCACACAAGGAGCGTTCTGGATTTGAGGGACCGTGGACTTCTAATCCTCTCATTTTTGACAAC
TCATATTTCACTGAGTTGTTGACTGGTGAGAAGGATGGCCTTCTTCAGTTGCCAAGTGATAAGGCACTTT
TGACTGACTCTGTATTCCGCCCTCTTGTTGAGAAATATGCTGCGGATGAAGATGTTTTCTTTGCTGATTA
TGCTGAAGCACATCTTAAGCTCTCTGAGCTGGGCTTCGCCGAGGCTGGCTCCACCTCTGGTTCTGGCAAA
CCGGGCTCCGGTGAAGGCTCTACCAAAGGTTCTGGCGGGACTGGCGGGAGCAAGGATCCAAGGGGAAAAT
CTTACCCAACTGTTAGTCCCGATTACCAGAAGGCCATTGAAAAGGCTAAGAGGAAGCTCAGAGGTTTTAT
CGCTGAGAAGAAATGCGCTCCTCTAATTCTCCGTTTGGCATTCCACTCTGCTGGTACTTTTGATTCCAAG
ACAAAGACTGGTGGTCCTTTCGGAACAATTAAGCACCAAGCTGAGCTTGCTCATGGTGCTAACAACGGTC
TTGATATCGCGGTTAGGCTGTTGGAGCCTATTAAGGAGCAATTCCCTATTGTGAGCTATGCTGATTTCTA
CCAGTTGGCTGGTGTTGTTGCTGTTGAGATTACCGGTGGACCTGAAGTTCCTTTCCACCCTGGTAGGGAG
GACAAGCCTGAGCCACCACCTGAGGGTCGCTTGCCTGATGCCACTAAGGGTTCTGACCATTTGAGGGATG
TGTTTGGAAAGGCTATGGGGCTTAGTGATCAGGACATTGTTGCTCTATCTGGTGGTCACACCATTGGAGC
TGCACACAAGGAGCGTTCTGGATTTGAGGGACCGTGGACTTCTAATCCTCTCATTTTTGACAACTCATAT
TTCACTGAGTTGTTGACTGGTGAGAAGGATGGCCTTCTTCAGTTGCCAAGTGATAAGGCACTTTTGACTG
ACTCTGTATTCCGCCCTCTTGTTGAGAAATATGCTGCGGATGAAGATGTTTTCTTTGCTGATTATGCTGA
AGCACATCTTAAGCTCTCTGAGCTTGGATTTGCTGAAGCCGACTACAAGGATGACGACGATAAGTGATAA
CTCGAGCATGCATCTAGAGGGCCCTATTCTATAGTGTCACCTAAATGCTAGAGCTCGCTGATCAGCCTCG
ACTGTGCCTTCTAGTTGCCAGCCATCTGTTGTTTGCCCCTCCCCCGTGCCTTCCTTGACCCTGGAAGGTG
CCACTCCCACTGTCCTTTCCTAATAAAATGAGGAAATTGCATCGCATTGTCTGAGTAGGTGTCATTCTAT
TCTGGGGGGTGGGGTGGGGCAGGACAGCAAGGGGGAGGATTGGGAAGACAATAGCAGGCATGCTGGGGAT
GCGGTGGGCTCTATGGCTTCTGAGGCGGAAAGAACCAGCTGGGGCTCTAGGGGGTATCCCC
[124 nt withheld, positions 2862-2985]
C
[32 nt withheld, positions 2987-3018]
CA
[57 nt withheld, positions 3021-3077]
A
[49 nt withheld, positions 3079-3127]
CCTTTGACGTTGGAGTCCACGTTCTTT
[37 nt withheld, positions 3155-3191]
ACCCTATCTCGGTCTATTCTTTTGATTTATAAGGGATTTTGGGGATTTCGGCCTATTGGTTAAAAAATGA
GCTGATTTAACAAAAATTTAACGCGAATTAATTCTGTGGAATGTGTGTCAGTTAGGGTGTGGAAAGTCCC
CAGGCTCCCCAGGCAGGCAGAAGTATGCAAAGCATGCATCTCAATTAGTCAGCAACCAGGTGTGGAAAGT
CCCCAGGCTCCCCAGCAGGCAGAAGTATGCAAAGCATGCATCTCAATTAGTCAGCAACCATAGTCCCGCC
CCTAACTCCGCCCATCCCGCCCCTAACTCCGCCCAGTTCCGCCCATTCTCCGCCCCATGGCTGACTAATT
TTTTTTATTTATGCAGAGGCCGAGGCCGCCTCTGCCTCTGAGCTATTCCAGAAGTAGTGAGGAGGCTTTT
TTGGAGGCCTAGGCTTTTGCAAAAAGCTCCCGGGAGCTTGTATATCCATTTTCGGATCTGATCAAGAGAC
AGGATGAGGATCGTTTCGCATGATTGAACAAGATGGATTGCACGCAGGTTCTCCGGCCGCTTGGGTGGAG
AGGCTATTCGGCTATGACTGGGCACAACAGACAATCGGCTGCTCTGATGCCGCCGTGTTCCGGCTGTCAG
CGCAGGGGCGCCCGGTTCTTTTTGTCAAGACCGACCTGTCCGGTGCCCTGAATGAACTGCAGGACGAGGC
AGCGCGGCTATCGTGGCTGGCCACGACGGGCGTTCCTTGCGCAGCTGTGCTCGACGTTGTCACTGAAGCG
GGAAGGGACTGGCTGCTATTGGGCGAAGTGCCGGGGCAGGATCTCCTGTCATCTCACCTTGCTCCTGCCG
AGAAAGTATCCATCATGGCTGATGCAATGCGGCGGCTGCATACGCTTGATCCGGCTACCTGCCCATTCGA
CCACCAAGCGAAACATCGCATCGAGCGAGCACGTACTCGGATGGAAGCCGGTCTTGTCGATCAGGATGAT
CTGGACGAAGAGCATCAGGGGCTCGCGCCAGCCGAACTGTTCGCCAGGCTCAAGGCGCGCATGCCCGACG
GCGAGGATCTCGTCGTGACCCATGGCGATGCCTGCTTGCCGAATATCATGGTGGAAAATGGCCGCTTTTC
TGGATTCATCGACTGTGGCCGGCTGGGTGTGGCGGACCGCTATCAGGACATAGCGTTGGCTACCCGTGAT
ATTGCTGAAGAGCTTGGCGGCGAATGGGCTGACCGCTTCCTCGTGCTTTACGGTATCGCCGCTCCCGATT
CGCAGCGCATCGCCTTCTATCGCCTTCTTGACGAGTTCTTCTGAGCGGGACTCTGGGGTTCGAAATGACC
GACCAAGCGACGCCCAACCTGCCATCACGAGATTTCGATTCCACCGCCGCCTTCTATGAAAGGTTGGGCT
TCGGAATCGTTTTCCGGGACGCCGGCTGGATGATCCTCCAGCGCGGGGATCTCATGCTGGAGTTCTTCGC
CCACCCCAACTTGTTTATTGCAGCTTATAATGGTTACAAATAAAGCAATAGCATCACAAATTTCACAAAT
AAAGCATTTTTTTCACTGCATTCTAGTTGTGGTTTGTCCAAACTCATCAATGTATCTTATCATGTCTGTA
TACCGTCGACCTCTAGCTAGAGCTTGGCGTAATCATGGTCATAGCTGTTTCCTGTGTGAAATTGTTATCC
GCTCACAATTCCACACAACATACGAGCCGGAAGCATAAAGTGTAAAGCCTGGGGTGCCTAATGAGTGAGC
TAACTCACATTAATTGCGTTGCGCTCACTGCCCGCTTTCCAGTCGGGAAACCTGTCGTGCCAGCTGCATT
AATGAATCGGCCAACGCGCGGGGAGAGGCGGTTTGCGTATTGGGCGCTCTTCCGCTTCCTCGCTCACTGA
CTCGCTGCGCTCGGTCGTTCGGCTGCGGCGAGCGGTATCAGCTCACTCAAAGGCGGTAATACGGTTATCC
ACAGAATCAGGGGATAACGCAGGAAAGAACATGTGAGCAAAAGGCCAGCAAAAGGCCAGGAACCGTAAAA
AGGCCGCGTTGCTGGCGTTTTTCCATAGGCTCCGCCCCCCTGACGAGCATCACAAAAATCGACGCTCAAG
TCAGAGGTGGCGAAACCCGACAGGACTATAAAGATACCAGGCGTTTCCCCCTGGAAGCTCCCTCGTGCGC
TCTCCTGTTCCGACCCTGCCGCTTACCGGATACCTGTCCGCCTTTCTCCCTTCGGGAAGCGTGGCGCTTT
CTCAATGCTCACGCTGTAGGTATCTCAGTTCGGTGTAGGTCGTTCGCTCCAAGCTGGGCTGTGTGCACGA
ACCCCCCGTTCAGCCCGACCGCTGCGCCTTATCCGGTAACTATCGTCTTGAGTCCAACCCGGTAAGACAC
GACTTATCGCCACTGGCAGCAGCCACTGGTAACAGGATTAGCAGAGCGAGGTATGTAGGCGGTGCTACAG
AGTTCTTGAAGTGGTGGCCTAACTACGGCTACACTAGAAGGACAGTATTTGGTATCTGCGCTCTGCTGAA
GCCAGTTACCTTCGGAAAAAGAGTTGGTAGCTCTTGATCCGGCAAACAAACCACCGCTGGTAGCGGTGGT
TTTTTTGTTTGCAAGCAGCAGATTACGCGCAGAAAAAAAGGATCTCAAGAAGATCCTTTGATCTTTTCTA
CGGGGTCTGACGCTCAGTGGAACGAAAACTCACGTTAAGGGATTTTGGTCATGAGATTATCAAAAAGGAT
CTTCACCTAGATCCTTTTAAATTAAAAATGAAGTTTTAAATCAATCTAAAGTATATATGAGTAAACTTGG
TCTGACAGTTACCAATGCTTAATCAGTGAGGCACCTATCTCAGCGATCTGTCTATTTCGTTCATCCATAG
TTGCCTGACTCCCCGTCGTGTAGATAACTACGATACGGGAGGGCTTACCATCTGGCCCCAGTGCTGCAAT
GATACCGCGAGACCCACGCTCACCGGCTCCAGATTTATCAGCAATAAACCAGCCAGCCGGAAGGGCCGAG
CGCAGAAGTGGTCCTGCAACTTTATCCGCCTCCATCCAGTCTATTAATTGTTGCCGGGAAGCTAGAGTAA
GTAGTTCGCCAGTTAATAGTTTGCGCAACGTTGTTGCCATTGCTACAGGCATCGTGGTGTCACGCTCGTC
GTTTGGTATGGCTTCATTCAGCTCCGGTTCCCAACGATCAAGGCGAGTTACATGATCCCCCATGTTGTGC
AAAAAAGCGGTTAGCTCCTTCGGTCCTCCGATCGTTGTCAGAAGTAAGTTGGCCGCAGTGTTATCACTCA
TGGTTATGGCAGCACTGCATAATTCTCTTACTGTCATGCCATCCGTAAGATGCTTTTCTGTGACTGGTGA
GTACTCAACCAAGTCATTCTGAGAATAGTGTATGCGGCGACCGAGTTGCTCTTGCCCGGCGTCAATACGG
GATAATACCGCGCCACATAGCAGAACTTTAAAAGTGCTCATCATTGGAAAACGTTCTTCGGGGCGAAAAC
TCTCAAGGATCTTACCGCTGTTGAGATCCAGTTCGATGTAACCCACTCGTGCACCCAACTGATCTTCAGC
ATCTTTTACTTTCACCAGCGTTTCTGGGTGAGCAAAAACAGGAAGGCAAAATGCCGCAAAAAAGGGAATA
AGGGCGACACGGAAATGTTGAATACTCATACTCTTCCTTTTTCAATATTATTGAAGCATTTATCAGGGTT
ATTGTCTCATGAGCGGATACATATTTGAATGTATTTAGAAAAATAAACAAATAGGGGTTCCGCGCACATT
TCCCCGAAAAGTGCCACCTGACGTC
Features (pLannotate 1.2.2; 23 found; start..end, strand, type, name):
     36..80      -  misc_feature   bom (fragment): basis of mobility region from pBR322
    235..614     +  enhancer       CMV enhancer: human cytomegalovirus immediate early enhancer
    615..818     +  promoter       CMV promoter: human cytomegalovirus (CMV) immediate early promoter
    814..847     +  LTR            5' LTR (truncated) (fragment): truncated 5' long terminal repeat (LTR) from HIV-1
    863..881     +  promoter       T7 promoter: promoter for bacteriophage T7 RNA polymerase
    907..1656    +  CDS            APX1: APX1_PEA - Also known as APPX1. Experimental evidence at protein level: Swiss-Prot protein existence level 1. Plays a key role in hydrogen peroxide removal. From Pisum sativum (Garden pea).
   1744..2490    +  CDS            APX1: APX1_PEA - Also known as APPX1. Experimental evidence at protein level: Swiss-Prot protein existence level 1. Plays a key role in hydrogen peroxide removal. From Pisum sativum (Garden pea).
   2494..2514    +  CDS            3xFLAG (fragment): three tandem FLAG® epitope tags
   2548..2566    -  promoter       SP6 promoter: promoter for bacteriophage SP6 RNA polymerase
   2592..2816    +  polyA_signal   bGH poly(A) signal: bovine growth hormone polyadenylation signal
   2820..2841    +  promoter       SV40 promoter (fragment): SV40 enhancer and early promoter
   2862..3290    +  rep_origin     f1 ori (sequence partly withheld): f1 bacteriophage origin of replication; arrow indicates direction of (+) strand synthesis
   3304..3634    +  promoter       SV40 promoter: SV40 enhancer and early promoter
   3701..4492    +  CDS            neo: KKA2_KLEPN - Also known as kan, nptII. Experimental evidence at protein level: Swiss-Prot protein existence level 1. Resistance to kanamycin, neomycin, paromomycin, ribostamycin, butirosin and gentamicin B. From Klebsiella pneumoniae.
   4516..4674    +  CDS            ble (fragment): BLE_KLEPN - Experimental evidence at protein level: Swiss-Prot protein existence level 1. Binding protein with a strong affinity to the bleomycin family of antibiotics. Binds to CL990; an antimitotic-antibiotic compound. From Klebsiella pneumoniae.
   4669..4790    +  polyA_signal   SV40 poly(A) signal: SV40 polyadenylation signal
   4863..4879    -  protein_bind   lac operator: The lac repressor binds to the lac operator to inhibit transcription in E. coli. This inhibition can be relieved by adding lactose or isopropyl-β-D-thiogalactopyranoside (IPTG). lac repressor encoded by lacI
   4887..4917    -  promoter       lac promoter: promoter for the E. coli lac operon
   4932..4953    -  protein_bind   CAP binding site: CAP binding activates transcription in the presence of cAMP. E. coli catabolite activator protein
   4966..5058    -  CDS            lacI (fragment): lac repressor; lacI; The lac repressor binds to the lac operator to inhibit transcription in E. coli. This inhibition can be relieved by adding lactose or isopropyl-β-D-thiogalactopyranoside (IPTG).
   5241..5829    -  rep_origin     ori: high-copy-number ColE1/pMB1/pBR322/pUC origin of replication
   6000..6860    -  CDS            AmpR: β-lactamase; bla; confers resistance to ampicillin, carbenicillin, and related antibiotics
   6861..6965    -  promoter       AmpR promoter: bla
