[The description below was written by a language model from this plasmid's Addgene catalogue record, the feature table of its GenBank file and pLannotate feature annotations shown in this document.]
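Description:
pcDNA3 tdAPX W41F is a 6,996 bp mammalian expression plasmid built on the pcDNA3 backbone. It is propagated in E. coli through a high-copy ColE1/pUC-type origin with ampicillin selection (AmpR under its own bla promoter). It also carries an f1 origin for single-stranded DNA production. For selection in mammalian cells, the backbone provides a neomycin phosphotransferase cassette driven by the SV40 enhancer/early promoter and terminated by an SV40 polyadenylation signal. Several short annotated fragments (HIV-1 LTR, ble, lacI, bom) appear to be partial matches to backbone sequence rather than functional elements.

The payload is a 1,608 bp insert cloned between NotI and XhoI. It encodes two copies of pea (Pisum sativum) cytosolic ascorbate peroxidase APX1 joined in tandem by a short intervening linker region, so that the dimer is made as a single polypeptide. The insert carries the W41F mutation and ends in a C-terminal FLAG epitope; the feature table labels this as a 3xFLAG fragment, but the catalogue entry and the partial GenBank record, which covers only the insert, indicate a single FLAG tag. Expression is driven by the CMV immediate-early enhancer/promoter and terminated by the bGH polyadenylation signal, with T7 and SP6 promoters flanking the cloning site.

The protein has no signal peptide or targeting sequence, so it is expressed throughout the cell, and the coding sequence is not codon-optimised for mammalian cells. The construct comes from work developing engineered ascorbate peroxidase as a genetically encoded reporter for electron microscopy. The depositor notes that it has been superseded by APEX2.
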