Addgene plasmid #40863: pcDNA3 tdAPX W41F
Purpose: Tandem dimer of pea ascorbate peroxidase (W41F mutant). This construct has been replaced by APEX2 (construct 49386).
Depositing lab: Alice Ting. Depositing organization: Massachusetts Institute of Technology. Publication: Engineered ascorbate peroxidase as a genetically encoded reporter for electron microscopy. Martell JD, Deerinck TJ, Sancak Y, Poulos TL, Mootha VK, Sosinsky GE, Ellisman MH, Ting AY. Nat Biotechnol. 2012 Oct 21. doi: 10.1038/nbt.2375. PubMed 23086203.
Backbone
  Vector backbone: pcDNA3
  Total vector size (bp): 6996
  Vector type: Mammalian Expression
Growth in bacteria
  Bacterial resistance: Ampicillin, 100 μg/mL
  Growth temperature: 37°C
  Growth strain: XL1 Blue
  Copy number: Unknown
Gene/Insert
  Gene/Insert name: tandem dimer pea APX W41F
  Species: pea
  Insert size (bp): 1608
  Mutation: W41F mutation
  Promoter: CMV
  Tag / fusion protein: Flag (C terminal on insert)
  Cloning method: Restriction Enzyme; 5′ cloning site NotI (not destroyed); 3′ cloning site XhoI (not destroyed)
  Sequencing primers: 5′ CMVf; 3′ BGHrev
Terms and licenses: Academic/Nonprofit Terms; Industry Terms: Not Available to Industry
Depositor comments: This plasmid is for expression of tandem dimer pea APX W41F in mammalian cells under the CMV promoter. In this construct, tdAPX is not fused to a signal peptide, so its expression is whole-cell. The insert is not mammalian codon optimized.
How to cite: pcDNA3 tdAPX W41F was a gift from Alice Ting (Addgene plasmid # 40863 ; http://n2t.net/addgene:40863 ; RRID:Addgene_40863)
