LOCUS       Exported 1608 bp ds-DNA linear SYN 28-MAY-2021
DEFINITION  Tandem dimer of pea ascorbate peroxidase (W41F mutant). This
            construct has been replaced by APEX2 (construct 49386). .
ACCESSION   .
VERSION     .
KEYWORDS    pcDNA3 tdAPX W41F
SOURCE      synthetic DNA construct
  ORGANISM  synthetic DNA construct
REFERENCE   1 (bases 1 to 1608)
  AUTHORS   Martell JD, Deerinck TJ, Sancak Y, Poulos TL, Mootha VK, Sosinsky
            GE, Ellisman MH, Ting AY
  TITLE     Engineered ascorbate peroxidase as a genetically encoded reporter
            for electron microscopy.
  JOURNAL   Nat Biotechnol. 2012 Oct 21. doi: 10.1038/nbt.2375.
  PUBMED    23086203
REFERENCE   2 (bases 1 to 1608)
  AUTHORS   .
  TITLE     Direct Submission
  JOURNAL   Exported May 28, 2021 from SnapGene Server 1.1.58
            http://www.snapgene.com
FEATURES             Location/Qualifiers
     source          1..1608
                     /organism="synthetic DNA construct"
                     /mol_type="other DNA"
     CDS             1585..1608
                     /codon_start=1
                     /product="FLAG(R) epitope tag, followed by an enterokinase
                     cleavage site"
                     /label=FLAG
                     /translation="DYKDDDDK"
ORIGIN
        1 atgggcaaga gctatcccac cgttagtccc gattaccaga aggccattga aaaggctaag
       61 aggaagctca gaggttttat cgctgagaag aaatgcgctc ctctaattct ccgtttggca
      121 ttccactctg ctggtacttt tgattccaag acaaagactg gtggtccttt cggaacaatt
      181 aagcaccaag ctgagcttgc tcatggtgct aacaacggtc ttgatatcgc ggttaggctg
      241 ttggagccta ttaaggagca attccctatt gtgagctatg ctgatttcta ccagttggct
      301 ggtgttgttg ctgttgagat taccggtgga cctgaagttc ctttccaccc tggtagggag
      361 gacaagcctg agccaccacc tgagggtcgc ttgcctgatg ccactaaggg ttctgaccat
      421 ttgagggatg tgtttggaaa ggctatgggg cttagtgatc aggacattgt tgctctatct
      481 ggtggtcaca ccattggagc tgcacacaag gagcgttctg gatttgaggg accgtggact
      541 tctaatcctc tcatttttga caactcatat ttcactgagt tgttgactgg tgagaaggat
      601 ggccttcttc agttgccaag tgataaggca cttttgactg actctgtatt ccgccctctt
      661 gttgagaaat atgctgcgga tgaagatgtt ttctttgctg attatgctga agcacatctt
      721 aagctctctg agctgggctt cgccgaggct ggctccacct ctggttctgg caaaccgggc
      781 tccggtgaag gctctaccaa aggttctggc gggactggcg ggagcaagga tccaagggga
      841 aaatcttacc caactgttag tcccgattac cagaaggcca ttgaaaaggc taagaggaag
      901 ctcagaggtt ttatcgctga gaagaaatgc gctcctctaa ttctccgttt ggcattccac
      961 tctgctggta cttttgattc caagacaaag actggtggtc ctttcggaac aattaagcac
     1021 caagctgagc ttgctcatgg tgctaacaac ggtcttgata tcgcggttag gctgttggag
     1081 cctattaagg agcaattccc tattgtgagc tatgctgatt tctaccagtt ggctggtgtt
     1141 gttgctgttg agattaccgg tggacctgaa gttcctttcc accctggtag ggaggacaag
     1201 cctgagccac cacctgaggg tcgcttgcct gatgccacta agggttctga ccatttgagg
     1261 gatgtgtttg gaaaggctat ggggcttagt gatcaggaca ttgttgctct atctggtggt
     1321 cacaccattg gagctgcaca caaggagcgt tctggatttg agggaccgtg gacttctaat
     1381 cctctcattt ttgacaactc atatttcact gagttgttga ctggtgagaa ggatggcctt
     1441 cttcagttgc caagtgataa ggcacttttg actgactctg tattccgccc tcttgttgag
     1501 aaatatgctg cggatgaaga tgttttcttt gctgattatg ctgaagcaca tcttaagctc
     1561 tctgagcttg gatttgctga agccgactac aaggatgacg acgataag
//
