>Addgene plasmid #40863 | pcDNA3 tdAPX W41F | addgene partial sequence | sequence record 54812 | BGH_rev
ATAGAATAGGGCCCTCTAGATGCATGCTCGAGTTATCACTTTATCGTCGTCATCCTTGTAGTCGGCTTCA
GCAAATCCAAGCTCAGAGAGCTTAAGATGTGCTTCAGCATAATCAGCAAAGAAAACATCTTCATCCGCAG
CATATTTCTCAACAAGAGGGCGGAATACAGAGTCAGTCAAAAGTGCCTTATCACTTGGCAACTGAAGAAG
GCCATCCTTCTCACCAGTCAACAACTCAGTGAAATATGAGTTGTCAAAAATGAGAGGATTAGAAGTCCAC
GGTCCCTCAAATCCAGAACGCTCCTTGTGTGCAGCTCCAATGGTGTGACCACCAGATAGAGCAACAATGT
CCTGATCACTAAGCCCCATAGCCTTTCCAAACACATCCCTCAAATGGTCAGAACCCTTAGTGGCATCAGG
CAAGCGACCCTCAGGTGGTGGCTCAGGCTTGTCCTCCCTACCAGGGTGGAAAGGAACTTCAGGTCCACCG
GTAATCTCAACAGCAACAACACCAGCCAACTGGTAGAAATCAGCATAGCTCACAATAGGGAATTGCTCCT
TAATAGGCTCCAACAGCCTAACCGCGATATCAAGACCGTTGTTAGCACCATGAGCAAGCTCAGCTTGGTG
CTTAATTGTTCCGAAAGGACCACCAGTCTTTGTCTTGGAATCAAAAGTACCAGCAGAGTGGAATGCCAAA
CGGAGAATTAGAGGAGCGCATTTCTTCTCAGCGATAAAACCTCTGAGCTTCCTCTTAGCCTTTTCAATGG
CCTTCTGGTAATCGGGACTAACAGTTGGGGTAAGATTTTCCCCTTGGATCCTTGCTCCCGGCCAGTCCCG
CCAGAACCTTTGGTAGAGCCTTCCCCGGAGCCCGGTTTGCCAGAACCAGAGGTGGAGCCAGCCTCGGCGA
AGCCCAGCTC
