>Addgene plasmid #40863 | pcDNA3 tdAPX W41F | addgene partial sequence | sequence record 55431 | CMV-F 5'-CGCAAATGGGCGGTAGGCGTG-3'
TCTCTGGCTAACTAGAGAACCCACTGCTTACTGGCTTATCGAAATTAATACGACTCACTATAGGGAGACC
CAAGCTTGCGGCCGCCACCATGGGCAAGAGCTATCCCACCGTTAGTCCCGATTACCAGAAGGCCATTGAA
AAGGCTAAGAGGAAGCTCAGAGGTTTTATCGCTGAGAAGAAATGCGCTCCTCTAATTCTCCGTTTGGCAT
TCCACTCTGCTGGTACTTTTGATTCCAAGACAAAGACTGGTGGTCCTTTCGGAACAATTAAGCACCAAGC
TGAGCTTGCTCATGGTGCTAACAACGGTCTTGATATCGCGGTTAGGCTGTTGGAGCCTATTAAGGAGCAA
TTCCCTATTGTGAGCTATGCTGATTTCTACCAGTTGGCTGGTGTTGTTGCTGTTGAGATTACCGGTGGAC
CTGAAGTTCCTTTCCACCCTGGTAGGGAGGACAAGCCTGAGCCACCACCTGAGGGTCGCTTGCCTGATGC
CACTAAGGGTTCTGACCATTTGAGGGATGTGTTTGGAAAGGCTATGGGGCTTAGTGATCAGGACATTGTT
GCTCTATCTGGTGGTCACACCATTGGAGCTGCACACAAGGAGCGTTCTGGATTTGAGGGACCGTGGACTT
CTAATCCTCTCATTTTTGACAACTCATATTTCACTGAGTTGTTGACTGGTGAGAAGGATGGCCTTCTTCA
GTTGCCAAGTGATAAGGCACTTTTGACTGACTCTGTATTCCGCCCTCTTGTTGAGAAATATGCTGCGGAT
GAAGATGTTTTCTTTGCTGATTATGCTGAAGCACATCTTAAGCTCTCTGAGCTGGGCTTCGCCGAGGCTG
GCTCCACCTCTGGTTCTGGCAAACCGGGCTCCGGTGAAGGCTCTAC
